Addgene plasmid #129816: pRDAX-313 C-Tag IFP1.4[1] L10 {Esp3I(2x)} EBPF2
Purpose: PPI (BiFC/TriFC) assay vector
Depositing lab: Gary Lewin. Depositing organization: Max-Delbrueck-Centrum fuer Molekulare Medizin (MDC).
Backbone
  Vector backbone: custom built
  Vector type: Mammalian Expression
Growth in bacteria
  Bacterial resistance: Ampicillin, 100 μg/mL
  Growth temperature: 37°C
  Growth strain: DH5alpha
  Copy number: High Copy
Gene/Insert
  Gene/Insert name: IFP1.4
  Species: M. musculus (mouse)
  Cloning method: Restriction Enzyme; 5′ cloning site unknown (unknown if destroyed); 3′ cloning site unknown (unknown if destroyed)
Terms and licenses: Academic/Nonprofit Terms; Industry Terms: Not Available to Industry
How to cite: pRDAX-313 C-Tag IFP1.4[1] L10 {Esp3I(2x)} EBPF2 was a gift from Gary Lewin (Addgene plasmid # 129816 ; http://n2t.net/addgene:129816 ; RRID:Addgene_129816)
