[The description below was written by a language model from this plasmid's Addgene catalogue record and pLannotate feature annotations shown in this document.]
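Description:
pRDAX-313 C-Tag IFP1.4[1] L10 {Esp3I(2x)} EBPF2 is a custom-built, 6.3 kb mammalian expression plasmid designed as a recipient vector for protein–protein interaction assays based on bimolecular or trimolecular fluorescence complementation (BiFC/TriFC). It is propagated in E. coli as a high-copy plasmid through a ColE1/pUC-type origin and is selected with ampicillin via the β-lactamase gene and its native promoter. No mammalian selection marker is annotated.

The expression unit is driven by the human CMV immediate-early enhancer and promoter, followed by a chimeric β-globin/immunoglobulin intron that promotes efficient processing of the transcript. Downstream lies a roughly 430 bp coding segment annotated as a fragment of a Deinococcus radiodurans bacteriophytochrome-derived near-infrared fluorescent protein. This matches the IFP1.4 fragment "[1]" in the name, a biliverdin-dependent reporter half that is non-fluorescent until brought together with its complementary fragment. The catalogue lists mouse as the insert species, which does not fit this bacterial origin. The name suggests that a protein of interest is inserted through two Esp3I (type IIS) sites and joined by a linker (L10) so that the IFP fragment forms a C-terminal tag, but these sites and the linker are not annotated in the feature table.

An EMCV IRES then directs translation of EBFP2 from the same transcript, giving a blue fluorescent marker of transfected cells and relative expression level. A second chimeric intron, a WPRE and the bovine growth hormone polyadenylation signal complete the cassette. A T3 promoter, a short β-globin fragment and a rabbit β-globin poly(A) signal sit further downstream in the backbone.
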