Features (pLannotate 1.2.2; 16 found; start..end, strand, type, name):
    155..532     +  enhancer       CMV enhancer: human cytomegalovirus immediate early enhancer
    534..733     +  promoter       CMV promoter: human cytomegalovirus (CMV) immediate early promoter
    872..1004    +  intron         chimeric intron: chimera between introns from human β-globin and immunoglobulin heavy chain genes
   1041..1472    +  CDS            Wi-Phy (fragment): Wi-Phy is a basic (constitutively fluorescent) near ir fluorescent protein published in 2011, derived from Deinococcus radiodurans. It requires the cofactor biliverdin for fluorescence.
   1489..2075    +  misc_feature   IRES2: internal ribosome entry site (IRES) of the encephalomyocarditis virus (EMCV)
   2076..2795    +  CDS            EBFP2: enhanced blue variant of GFP (Ai et al., 2007) mammalian codon-optimized
   2841..2973    +  intron         chimeric intron: chimera between introns from human β-globin and immunoglobulin heavy chain genes
   2982..3570    +  misc_feature   WPRE: woodchuck hepatitis virus posttranscriptional regulatory element
   3574..3590    +  misc_feature   MCS (fragment): pUC18/19 multiple cloning site
   3603..3714    +  polyA_signal   bGH poly(A) signal: bovine growth hormone polyadenylation signal
   3810..3828    -  promoter       T3 promoter: promoter for bacteriophage T3 RNA polymerase
   3887..3961    +  CDS            HBB (fragment): HBB_PONPY - Experimental evidence at transcript level: Swiss-Prot protein existence level 2. Involved in oxygen transport from the lung to the various peripheral tissues. From Pongo pygmaeus (Bornean orangutan).
   4032..4087    +  polyA_signal   β-globin poly(A) signal: rabbit β-globin polyadenylation signal (Gil and Proudfoot, 1987)
   4466..5054    -  rep_origin     ori: high-copy-number ColE1/pMB1/pBR322/pUC origin of replication
   5225..6085    -  CDS            AmpR: β-lactamase; bla; confers resistance to ampicillin, carbenicillin, and related antibiotics
   6086..6190    -  promoter       AmpR promoter: bla
>Addgene plasmid #129816 | pRDAX-313 C-Tag IFP1.4[1] L10 {Esp3I(2x)} EBPF2 | addgene full sequence | sequence record 264922 | Addgene NGS Result
GCCTGCCTCCAGGCCTCAATATTGGCCATTAGCCATATTATTCATTGGTTATATAGCATAAATCAATATT
GGCTATTGGCCATTGCATACGTTGTATCTATATCATAATATGTACATTTATATTGGCTCATGTCCAATAT
GACCGCCATGTTGGCATTGATTATTGACTAGTTATTAATAGTAATCAATTACGGGGTCATTAGTTCATAG
CCCATATATGGAGTTCCGCGTTACATAACTTACGGTAAATGGCCCGCCTGGCTGACCGCCCAACGACCCC
CGCCCATTGACGTCAATAATGACGTATGTTCCCATAGTAACGCCAATAGGGACTTTCCATTGACGTCAAT
GGGTGGAGTATTTACGGTAAACTGCCCACTTGGCAGTACATCAAGTGTATCATATGCCAAGTCCGCCCCC
TATTGACGTCAATGACGGTAAATGGCCCGCCTGGCATTATGCCCAGTACATGACCTTACGGGACTTTCCT
ACTTGGCAGTACATCTACGTATTAGTCATCGCTATTACCATGGTGATGCGGTTTTGGCAGTACACCAATG
GGCGTGGATAGCGGTTTGACTCACGGGGATTTCCAAGTCTCCACCCCATTGACGTCAATGGGAGTTTGTT
TTGGCACCAAAATCAACGGGACTTTCCAAAATGTCGTAATAACCCCGCCCCGTTGACGCAAATGGGCGGT
AGGCGTGTACGGTGGGAGGTCTATATAAGCAGAGCTCGTTTAGTGAACCGTCAGATCACTAGAAGCTTTA
TTGCGGTAGTTTATCACAGTTAAATTGCTAACGCAGTCAGTGCTTCTGACACAACAGTCTCGAACTTAAG
CTGCAGAAGTTGGTCGTGAGGCACTGGGCAGGTAAGTATCAAGGTTACAAGACAGGTTTAAGGAGACCAA
TAGAAACTGGGCTTGTCGAGACAGAGAAGACTCTTGCGTTTCTGATAGGCACCTATTGGTCTTACTGACA
TCCACTTTGCCTTTCTCTCCACAGGTGTCCACTCCCAGGCCACCCGAGACGCCGAGGCACGCCGTCTCCG
GGAGCTCTGCCAGCGGTGGCAGCACCAGTGCTCGGGATCCATTGCCTTTCTTCCCACCCTTGTACCTCGG
TGGACCAGAGATCACCACCGAGAACTGCGAGAGGGAACCGATACACATTCCCGGGTCCATTCAGCCCCAT
GGTGCGCTGCTGACTGCTGACGGACATTCAGGGGAAGTGCTGCAAGTCAGCCTGAATGCAGCAACCTTTC
TGGGCCAAGAACCCACTGTGCTTCGCGGGCAGACCTTGGCTGCTCTGCTGCCTGAGCAGTGGCCAGCCCT
CCAAGCAGCTCTTCCACCCGGTTGTCCAGACGCCCTCCAGTATCGTGCCACTCTGGACTGGCCTGCTGCC
GGCCACCTTAGCCTGACAGTGCACAGGGTAGCTGAGCTGCTCATCCTCGAATTCGAGCCCACCGAGGCAT
GGTAAGAATTCAGATCCGCCCCTCTCCCTCCCCCCCCCCTAACGTTACTGGCCGAAGCCGCTTGGAATAA
GGCCGGTGTGCGTTTGTCTATATGTTATTTTCCACCATATTGCCGTCTTTTGGCAATGTGAGGGCCCGGA
AACCTGGCCCTGTCTTCTTGACGAGCATTCCTAGGGGTCTTTCCCCTCTCGCCAAAGGAATGCAAGGTCT
GTTGAATGTCGTGAAGGAAGCAGTTCCTCTGGTAGCTTCTTGAAGACAAACAACGTCTGTAGCGACCCTT
TGCAGGCAGCGGAACCCCCCACCTGGCGACAGGTGCCTCTGCGGCCAAAAGCCACGTGTATAAGATACAC
CTGCAAAGGCGGCACAACCCCAGTGCCACGTTGTGAGTTGGATAGTTGTGGAAAGAGTCAAATGGCTCTC
CTCAAGCGTATTCAACAAGGGGCTGAAGGATGCCCAGAAGGTACCCCATTGTATGGGATCTGATCTGGGG
CCTCGGTACACATGCTTTACATGTGTTTAGTCGAGGTTAAAAAAACGTCTAGGCCCCCCGAACCACGGGG
ACGTGGTTTTCCTTTGAAAAACACGATGATAATATGGCCACAACCATGGTGAGCAAGGGCGAGGAGCTGT
TCACCGGGGTGGTGCCCATCCTGGTCGAGCTGGACGGCGACGTAAACGGCCACAAGTTCAGCGTGAGGGG
CGAGGGCGAGGGCGATGCCACCAACGGCAAGCTGACCCTGAAGTTCATCTGCACCACCGGCAAGCTGCCC
GTGCCCTGGCCCACCCTCGTGACCACCCTGAGCCACGGCGTGCAGTGCTTCGCCCGCTACCCCGACCACA
TGAAGCAGCACGACTTCTTCAAGTCCGCCATGCCCGAAGGCTACGTCCAGGAGCGCACCATCTTCTTCAA
GGACGACGGCACCTACAAGACCCGCGCCGAGGTGAAGTTCGAGGGCGACACCCTGGTGAACCGCATCGAG
CTGAAGGGCGTCGACTTCAAGGAGGACGGCAACATCCTGGGGCACAAGCTGGAGTACAACTTCAACAGCC
ACAACATCTATATCATGGCCGTCAAGCAGAAGAACGGCATCAAGGTGAACTTCAAGATCCGCCACAACGT
GGAGGACGGCAGCGTGCAGCTCGCCGACCACTACCAGCAGAACACCCCCATCGGCGACGGCCCCGTGCTG
CTGCCCGACAGCCACTACCTGAGCACCCAGTCCGTGCTGAGCAAAGACCCCAACGAGAAGCGCGATCACA
TGGTCCTGCTGGAGTTCCGCACCGCCGCCGGGATCACTCTCGGCATGGACGAGCTGTACAAGTAAACCGG
TGCTCGAGGTACCGATGAATAGCTAAGGTCGAGGCCGCAGGTAAGTATCAAGGTTACAAGACAGGTTTAA
GGAGACCAATAGAAACTGGGCTTGTCGAGACAGAGAAGACTCTTGCGTTTCTGATAGGCACCTATTGGTC
TTACTGACATCCACTTTGCCTTTCTCTCCACAGGTGTCGACAATCAACCTCTGGATTACAAAATTTGTGA
AAGATTGACTGGTATTCTTAACTATGTTGCTCCTTTTACGCTATGTGGATACGCTGCTTTAATGCCTTTG
TATCATGCTATTGCTTCCCGTATGGCTTTCATTTTCTCCTCCTTGTATAAATCCTGGTTGCTGTCTCTTT
ATGAGGAGTTGTGGCCCGTTGTCAGGCAACGTGGCGTGGTGTGCACTGTGTTTGCTGACGCAACCCCCAC
TGGTTGGGGCATTGCCACCACCTGTCAGCTCCTTTCCGGGACTTTCGCTTTCCCCCTCCCTATTGCCACG
GCGGAACTCATCGCCGCCTGCCTTGCCCGCTGCTGGACAGGGGCTCGGCTGTTGGGCACTGACAATTCCG
TGGTGTTGTCGGGGAAGCTGACGTCCTTTCCATGGCTGCTCGCCTGTGTTGCCACCTGGATTCTGCGCGG
GACGTCCTTCTGCTACGTCCCTTCGGCCCTCAATCCAGCGGACCTTCCTTCCCGCGGCCTGCTGCCGGCT
CTGCGGCCTCTTCCGCGTCTTCGCCTTCGCCCTCAGACGAGTCGGATCTCCCTTTGGGCCGCCTCCCCGC
CTGGAATTCGAGCTCGGTACGATCAGCCTCGACTGTGCCTTCTAGTTGCCAGCCATCTGTTGTTTGCCCC
TCCCCCGTGCCTTCCTTGACCCTGGAAGGTGCCACTCCCACTGTCCTTTCCTAATAAAATGAGGAAATTG
CATCGCATTGTCTGAGTAGGTGTCATTCTATTCTGGGGGGTGGGGTGGGGCAGGACAGCAAGGGGGAGGA
TTGGGAAGACAATAGCCCAGCTTTTGTTCCCTTTAGTGAGGGTTAATTGCGCGCTTGGCGTAATCATGGT
CATAGCTGTTTCCTGTGTGAAATTGTTATCCGCTAATTCACTCCTCAGGTGCAGGCTGCCTATCAGAAGG
TGGTGGCTGGTGTGGCCAATGCCCTGGCTCACAAATACCACTGAGATCTTTTTCCCTCTGCCAAAAATTA
TGGGGACATCATGAAGCCCCTTGAGCATCTGACTTCTGGCTAATAAAGGAAATTTATTTTCATTGCAATA
GTGTGTTGGAATTTTTTGTGTCTCTCACTCGGAAGGACATATGGGAGGGCAAATCATTTAAAACATCAGA
ATGAGTATTTGGTTTAGAGTTTGGCAACATATGCCCATATGCTGGCTGCCATGAACAAAGGTTGGCTATA
AAGAGGTCATCAGTATATGAAACAGCCCCCTGCTGTCCATTCCTTATTCCATAGAAAAGCCTTGACTTGA
GGTTAGATTTTTTTTATATTTTGTTTTGTGTTATTTTTTTCTTTAACATCCCTAAAATTTTCCTTACATG
TTTTACTAGCCAGATTTTTCCTCCTCTCCTGACTACTCCCAGTCATAGCTGTCCCTCTTCTCTTATGGAG
ATCGGCCGGCCGCCGGCGTCGACGCGCGCGGCCGCGGCGCGCCGTTGCTGGCGTTTTTCCATAGGCTCCG
CCCCCCTGACGAGCATCACAAAAATCGACGCTCAAGTCAGAGGTGGCGAAACCCGACAGGACTATAAAGA
TACCAGGCGTTTCCCCCTGGAAGCTCCCTCGTGCGCTCTCCTGTTCCGACCCTGCCGCTTACCGGATACC
TGTCCGCCTTTCTCCCTTCGGGAAGCGTGGCGCTTTCTCATAGCTCACGCTGTAGGTATCTCAGTTCGGT
GTAGGTCGTTCGCTCCAAGCTGGGCTGTGTGCACGAACCCCCCGTTCAGCCCGACCGCTGCGCCTTATCC
GGTAACTATCGTCTTGAGTCCAACCCGGTAAGACACGACTTATCGCCACTGGCAGCAGCCACTGGTAACA
GGATTAGCAGAGCGAGGTATGTAGGCGGTGCTACAGAGTTCTTGAAGTGGTGGCCTAACTACGGCTACAC
TAGAAGAACAGTATTTGGTATCTGCGCTCTGCTGAAGCCAGTTACCTTCGGAAAAAGAGTTGGTAGCTCT
TGATCCGCCAAACAAACCACCGCTGGTAGCGGTGGTTTTTTTGTTTGCAAGCAGCAGATTACGCGCAGAA
AAAAAGGATCTCAAGAAGATCCTTTGATCTTTTCTACGGGGTCTGACGCTCAGTGGAACGAAAACTCACG
TTAAGGGATTTTGGTCATGAGATTATCAAAAAGGATCTTCACCTAGATCCTTTTAAATTAAAAATGAAGT
TTTAAATCAATCTAAAGTATATATGAGTAAACTTGGTCTGACAGTTACCAATGCTTAATCAGTGAGGCAC
CTATCTCAGCGATCTGTCTATTTCGTTCATCCATAGTTGCCTGACTCCCCGTCGTGTAGATAACTACGAT
ACGGGAGGGCTTACCATCTGGCCCCAGTGCTGCAATGATACCGCGAGACCCACGCTCACCGGCTCCAGAT
TTATCAGCAATAAACCAGCCAGCCGGAAGGGCCGAGCGCAGAAGTGGTCCTGCAACTTTATCCGCCTCCA
TCCAGTCTATTAATTGTTGCCGGGAAGCTAGAGTAAGTAGTTCGCCAGTTAATAGTTTGCGCAACGTTGT
TGCCATTGCTACAGGCATCGTGGTGTCACGCTCGTCGTTTGGTATGGCTTCATTCAGCTCCGGTTCCCAA
CGATCAAGGCGAGTTACATGATCCCCCATGTTGTGCAAAAAAGCGGTTAGCTCCTTCGGTCCTCCGATCG
TTGTCAGAAGTAAGTTGGCCGCAGTGTTATCACTCATGGTTATGGCAGCACTGCATAATTCTCTTACTGT
CATGCCATCCGTAAGATGCTTTTCTGTGACTGGTGAGTACTCAACCAAGTCATTCTGAGAATAGTGTATG
CGGCGACCGAGTTGCTCTTGCCCGGCGTCAATACGGGATAATACCGCGCCACATAGCAGAACTTTAAAAG
TGCTCATCATTGGAAAACGTTCTTCGGGGCGAAAACTCTCAAGGATCTTACCGCTGTTGAGATCCAGTTC
GATGTAACCCACTCGTGCACCCAACTGATCTTCAGCATCTTTTACTTTCACCAGCGTTTCTGGGTGAGCA
AAAACAGGAAGGCAAAATGCCGCAAAAAAGGGAATAAGGGCGACACGGAAATGTTGAATACTCATACTCT
TCCTTTTTCAATATTATTGAAGCATTTATCAGGGTTATTGTCTCATGAGCGGATACATATTTGAATGTAT
TTAGAAAAATAAACAAATAGGGGTTCCGCGCACATTTCCCCGAAAAGTGCCACCTGACGTCTAAGAAACC
ATTATTATCATGACATTAACCTATAAAAATAGGCGTATCACGAGGCCCTTTCGTCTACGCGCGCGCCGGC
GGCGCGCCGTCGACGGCCGGCCGCGGCCGC
